Addgene plasmid #87218: pHIV-ODD-EGFP-IRES-dTomato
Purpose: lentiviral expression of ODD-EGFP
Depositing lab: Violaine Sée. Depositing organization: University of Liverpool. Publication: Tight control of hypoxia-inducible factor-alpha transient dynamics is essential for cell survival in hypoxia. Bagnall J, Leedale J, Taylor SE, Spiller DG, White MR, Sharkey KJ, Bearon RN, See V. J Biol Chem. 2014 Feb 28;289(9):5549-64. doi: 10.1074/jbc.M113.500405. Epub 2014 Jan 6. PubMed 24394419.
Backbone
  Vector backbone: pHIV-dTomato
  Vector type: Mammalian Expression, Lentiviral
Growth in bacteria
  Bacterial resistance: Ampicillin, 50 μg/mL
  Growth temperature: 37°C
  Growth strain: NEB Stable
  Copy number: High Copy
Gene/Insert
  Gene/Insert name: HIF-1a ODD domain
  Species: H. sapiens (human)
  Mutation: ODD domain
  Entrez Gene: HIF1A (a.k.a. HIF-1-alpha, HIF-1A, HIF-1alpha, HIF1, HIF1-ALPHA, MOP1, PASD8, bHLHe78)
  Promoter: EF1
  Tag / fusion protein: EGFP (C terminal on insert)
  Cloning method: Unknown
  Sequencing primers: 5′ EF1a-F
Terms and licenses: Academic/Nonprofit Terms; Industry Terms: Not Available to Industry
How to cite: pHIV-ODD-EGFP-IRES-dTomato was a gift from Violaine Sée (Addgene plasmid # 87218 ; http://n2t.net/addgene:87218 ; RRID:Addgene_87218)
