[The description below was written by a language model from this plasmid's Addgene catalogue record and pLannotate feature annotations shown in this document.]
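Description:
pHIV-ODD-EGFP-IRES-dTomato is an HIV-1-based lentiviral transfer plasmid (8,841 nt) built on the pHIV-dTomato backbone for expression in mammalian cells. In bacteria it is maintained through a high-copy ColE1/pUC-type origin and selected with ampicillin via the β-lactamase gene. The viral genome is transcribed from a CMV enhancer/promoter fused to a truncated 5' LTR, an arrangement that normally allows Tat-independent production of genomic RNA in packaging cells. Downstream lie the Ψ packaging signal with an adjoining gag fragment, the Rev response element for nuclear export of unspliced RNA, and the cPPT/CTS, which aids nuclear import of the reverse-transcribed genome. A nef fragment followed by a second truncated LTR annotation closes the provirus at the 3' end. No WPRE is annotated.

The payload is a bicistronic cassette driven by the constitutive human EF-1α promoter. The first cistron encodes a fragment of human HIF1A, the oxygen-dependent degradation (ODD) domain, joined to EGFP at its C terminus through a short linker region containing an attB2 Gateway scar and residual cloning-site sequence. An EMCV IRES then directs translation of dTomato from the same transcript. Because the ODD domain is the region of HIF-1α that mediates oxygen-dependent hydroxylation and proteasomal degradation, the green fusion is expected to be unstable in normoxia and to accumulate in hypoxia. The red dTomato signal is unaffected by oxygen and can mark transduced cells and serve as an internal reference for expression level. The stated purpose is lentiviral expression of ODD-EGFP, and the associated work concerns HIF-α dynamics and cell survival in hypoxia, consistent with use as a live-cell reporter of oxygen-dependent protein stability.
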