Features (pLannotate 1.2.2; 22 found; start..end, strand, type, name):
      9..109     +  CDS            Rev (fragment): human immunodeficiency virus 1 (HIV-1) Rev protein; rev; enhances nuclear export of unspliced and incompletely spliced viral mRNAs
    159..276     +  misc_feature   cPPT/CTS: central polypurine tract and central termination sequence of HIV-1
    339..1517    +  promoter       EF-1α promoter: strong constitutive promoter for human elongation factor EF-1α
   1535..1903    +  CDS            HIF1A (fragment): HIF1A_HUMAN - Also known as BHLHE78, MOP1 From Homo sapiens (Human).
   1905..1929    -  protein_bind   attB2: mutant version of attB; recombination site for the Gateway® BP reaction BP Clonase™
   1934..1980    +  misc_feature   MCS (fragment): multiple cloning site
   1994..2710    +  CDS            EGFP: EGFP is a basic (constitutively fluorescent) green fluorescent protein published in 1996, derived from Aequorea victoria. It is reported to be a rapidly-maturing weak dimer with moderate acid sensitivity.
   2739..3325    +  misc_feature   IRES2: internal ribosome entry site (IRES) of the encephalomyocarditis virus (EMCV)
   3332..4030    +  CDS            dTomato: dTomato is a basic (constitutively fluorescent) orange fluorescent protein published in 2004, derived from Discosoma sp.. It is reported to be a somewhat slowly-maturing dimer with low acid sensitivity.
   4034..4053    +  misc_feature   MCS (fragment): pBluescript multiple cloning site
   4055..4555    +  CDS            nef (fragment): NEF_HV1LA - Experimental evidence at protein level: Swiss-Prot protein existence level 1. Extracellular Nef protein targets CD4(+) T-lymphocytes for apoptosis by interacting with CXCR4 surface receptors. From Human immunodeficiency virus type 1 group M subtype B (isolate Lai) (HIV-1).
   4562..4742    +  LTR            5' LTR (truncated): truncated 5' long terminal repeat (LTR) from HIV-1
   4804..5392    -  rep_origin     ori: high-copy-number ColE1/pMB1/pBR322/pUC origin of replication
   5563..6423    -  CDS            AmpR: β-lactamase; bla; confers resistance to ampicillin, carbenicillin, and related antibiotics
   6424..6528    -  promoter       AmpR promoter: bla
   6587..6639    -  misc_feature   bom (fragment): basis of mobility region from pBR322
   6794..7173    +  enhancer       CMV enhancer: human cytomegalovirus immediate early enhancer
   7174..7373    +  promoter       CMV promoter: human cytomegalovirus (CMV) immediate early promoter
   7391..7571    +  LTR            5' LTR (truncated): truncated 5' long terminal repeat (LTR) from HIV-1
   7618..7743    +  misc_feature   HIV-1 Ψ: packaging signal of human immunodeficiency virus type 1
   7727..8065    +  CDS            HIV-1 gag (fragment): gag protein from human immunodeficiency virus 1; gag
   8240..8473    +  misc_feature   RRE: The Rev response element (RRE) of HIV-1 allows for Rev-dependent mRNA export from the nucleus to the cytoplasm.
>Addgene plasmid #87218 | pHIV-ODD-EGFP-IRES-dTomato | addgene full sequence | sequence record 307636 | Addgene NGS Result
CGTTTCAGACCCACCTCCCAACCCCGAGGGGACCCGACAGGCCCGAAGGAATAGAAGAAGAAGGTGGAGA
GAGAGACAGAGACAGATCCATTCGATTAGTGAACGGATCGGCACTGCGTGCGCCAATTCTGCAGACAAAT
GGCAGTATTCATCCACAATTTTAAAAGAAAAGGGGGGATTGGGGGGTACAGTGCAGGGGAAAGAATAGTA
GACATAATAGCAACAGACATACAAACTAAAGAATTACAAAAACAAATTACAAAAATTCAAAATTTTCGGG
TTTATTACAGGGACAGCAGAGATCCAGTTTGGTTAGTACCGGGCCCGCTCTAGCGTGAGGCTCCGGTGCC
CGTCAGTGGGCAGAGCGCACATCGCCCACAGTCCCCGAGAAGTTGGGGGGAGGGGTCGGCAATTGAACCG
GTGCCTAGAGAAGGTGGCGCGGGGTAAACTGGGAAAGTGATGTCGTGTACTGGCTCCGCCTTTTTCCCGA
GGGTGGGGGAGAACCGTATATAAGTGCAGTAGTCGCCGTGAACGTTCTTTTTCGCAACGGGTTTGCCGCC
AGAACACAGGTAAGTGCCGTGTGTGGTTCCCGCGGGCCTGGCCTCTTTACGGGTTATGGCCCTTGCGTGC
CTTGAATTACTTCCACCTGGCTGCAGTACGTGATTCTTGATCCCGAGCTTCGGGTTGGAAGTGGGTGGGA
GAGTTCGAGGCCTTGCGCTTAAGGAGCCCCTTCGCCTCGTGCTTGAGTTGAGGCCTGGCCTGGGCGCTGG
GGCCGCCGCGTGCGAATCTGGTGGCACCTTCGCGCCTGTCTCGCTGCTTTCGATAAGTCTCTAGCCATTT
AAAATTTTTGATGACCTGCTGCGACGCTTTTTTTCTGGCAAGATAGTCTTGTAAATGCGGGCCAAGATCT
GCACACTGGTATTTCGGTTTTTGGGGCCGCGGGCGGCGACGGGGCCCGTGCGTCCCAGCGCACATGTTCG
GCGAGGCGGGGCCTGCGAGCGCGGCCACCGAGAATCGGACGGGGGTAGTCTCAAGCTGGCCGGCCTGCTC
TGGTGCCTGGCCTCGCGCCGCCGTGTATCGCCCCGCCCTGGGCGGCAAGGCTGGCCCGGTCGGCACCAGT
TGCGTGAGCGGAAAGATGGCCGCTTCCCGGCCCTGCTGCAGGGAGCTCAAAATGGAGGACGCGGCGCTCG
GGAGAGCGGGCGGGTGAGTCACCCACACAAAGGAAAAGGGCCTTTCCGTCCTCAGCCGTCGCTTCATGTG
ACTCCACGGAGTACCGGGCGCCGTCCAGGCACCTCGATTAGTTCTCGAGCTTTTGGAGTACGTCGTCTTT
AGGTTGGGGGGAGGGGTTTTATGCGATGGAGTTTCCCCACACTGAGTGGGTGGAGACTGAAGTTAGGCCA
GCTTGGCACTTGATGTAATTCTCCTTGGAATTTGCCCTTTTTGAGTTTGGATCTTGGTTCATTCTCAAGC
CTCAGACAGTGGTTCAAAGTTTTTTTCTTCCATTTCAGGTGTCGTGAGCGGCCGCGCCACCATGGAATTC
AAGTTGGAATTGGTAGAAAAACTTTTTGCTGAAGACACAGAAGCAAAGAACCCATTTTCTACTCAGGACA
CAGATTTAGACTTGGAGATGTTAGCTCCCTATATCCCAATGGATGATGACTTCCAGTTACGTTCCTTCGA
TCAGTTGTCACCATTAGAAAGCAGTTCCGCAAGCCCTGAAAGCGCAAGTCCTCAAAGCACAGTTACAGTA
TTCCAGCAGACTCAAATACAAGAACCTACTGCTAATGCCACCACTACCACTGCCACCACTGATGAATTAA
AAACAGTGACAAAAGACCGTATGGAAGACATTAAAATATTGATTGCATCTCCATCTCCTACCCACATACA
TAAAGAAACTACTGACCCAGCTTTCTTGTACAAAGTGGTTGATCTCAAGCTTCGAATTCTGCAGTCGACG
GTACCGCGGGCCCGGGATCCACCGGTCGCCACCATGGTGAGCAAGGGCGAGGAGCTGTTCACCGGGGTGG
TGCCCATCCTGGTCGAGCTGGACGGCGACGTAAACGGCCACAAGTTCAGCGTGTCCGGCGAGGGCGAGGG
CGATGCCACCTACGGCAAGCTGACCCTGAAGTTCATCTGCACCACCGGCAAGCTGCCCGTGCCCTGGCCC
ACCCTCGTGACCACCCTGACCTACGGCGTGCAGTGCTTCAGCCGCTACCCCGACCACATGAAGCAGCACG
ACTTCTTCAAGTCCGCCATGCCCGAAGGCTACGTCCAGGAGCGCACCATCTTCTTCAAGGACGACGGCAA
CTACAAGACCCGCGCCGAGGTGAAGTTCGAGGGCGACACCCTGGTGAACCGCATCGAGCTGAAGGGCATC
GACTTCAAGGAGGACGGCAACATCCTGGGGCACAAGCTGGAGTACAACTACAACAGCCACAACGTCTATA
TCATGGCCGACAAGCAGAAGAACGGCATCAAGGTGAACTTCAAGATCCGCCACAACATCGAGGACGGCAG
CGTGCAGCTCGCCGACCACTACCAGCAGAACACCCCCATCGGCGACGGCCCCGTGCTGCTGCCCGACAAC
CACTACCTGAGCACCCAGTCCGCCCTGAGCAAAGACCCCAACGAGAAGCGCGATCACATGGTCCTGCTGG
AGTTCGTGACCGCCGCCGGGATCACTCTCGGCATGGACGAGCTGTACAAGGACTCTAGAGTACCCGGGCT
AGGATCCGCCCCTCTCCCTCCCCCCCCCCTAACGTTACTGGCCGAAGCCGCTTGGAATAAGGCCGGTGTG
CGTTTGTCTATATGTTATTTTCCACCATATTGCCGTCTTTTGGCAATGTGAGGGCCCGGAAACCTGGCCC
TGTCTTCTTGACGAGCATTCCTAGGGGTCTTTCCCCTCTCGCCAAAGGAATGCAAGGTCTGTTGAATGTC
GTGAAGGAAGCAGTTCCTCTGGAAGCTTCTTGAAGACAAACAACGTCTGTAGCGACCCTTTGCAGGCAGC
GGAACCCCCCACCTGGCGACAGGTGCCTCTGCGGCCAAAAGCCACGTGTATAAGATACACCTGCAAAGGC
GGCACAACCCCAGTGCCACGTTGTGAGTTGGATAGTTGTGGAAAGAGTCAAATGGCTCTCCTCAAGCGTA
TTCAACAAGGGGCTGAAGGATGCCCAGAAGGTACCCCATTGTATGGGATCTGATCTGGGGCCTCGGTACA
CATGCTTTACATGTGTTTAGTCGAGGTTAAAAAAACGTCTAGGCCCCCCGAACCACGGGGACGTGGTTTT
CCTTTGAAAAACACGATGATAATATGGCCACAACCATGTCAGTGAGCAAGGGCGAGGAGGTCATCAAAGA
GTTCATGCGCTTCAAGGTGCGCATGGAGGGCTCCATGAACGGCCACGAGTTCGAGATCGAGGGCGAGGGC
GAGGGCCGCCCCTACGAGGGCACCCAGACCGCCAAGCTGAAGGTGACCAAGGGCGGCCCCCTGCCCTTCG
CCTGGGACATCCTGTCCCCCCAGTTCATGTACGGCTCCAAGGCGTACGTGAAGCACCCCGCCGACATCCC
CGATTACAAGAAGCTGTCCTTCCCCGAGGGCTTCAAGTGGGAGCGCGTGATGAACTTCGAGGACGGCGGT
CTGGTGACCGTGACCCAGGACTCCTCCCTGCAGGACGGCACGCTGATCTACAAGGTGAAGATGCGCGGCA
CCAACTTCCCCCCCGACGGCCCCGTAATGCAGAAGAAGACCATGGGCTGGGAGGCCTCCACCGAGCGCCT
GTACCCCCGCGACGGCGTGCTGAAGGGCGAGATCCACCAGGCCCTGAAGCTGAAGGACGGCGGCCACTAC
CTGGTGGAGTTCAAGACCATCTACATGGCCAAGAAGCCCGTGCAACTGCCCGGCTACTACTACGTGGACA
CCAAGCTGGACATCACCTCCCACAACGAGGACTACACCATCGTGGAACAGTACGAGCGCTCCGAGGGCCG
CCACCACCTGTTCCTGTACGGCATGGACGAGCTGTACAAGTAAATCGATACCGTCGACCTCGATCGAGAC
CTAGAAAAACATGGAGCAATCACAAGTAGCAATACAGCAGCTACCAATGCTGATTGTGCCTGGCTAGAAG
CACAAGAGGAGGAGGAGGTGGGTTTTCCAGTCACACCTCAGGTACCTTTAAGACCAATGACTTACAAGGC
AGCTGTAGATCTTAGCCACTTTTTAAAAGAAAAGGGGGGACTGGAAGGGCTAATTCACTCCCAACGAAGA
CAAGATATCCTTGATCTGTGGATCTACCACACACAAGGCTACTTCCCTGATTGGCAGAACTACACACCAG
GGCCAGGGATCAGATATCCACTGACCTTTGGATGGTGCTACAAGCTAGTACCAGTTGAGCAAGAGAAGGT
AGAAGAAGCCAATGAAGGAGAGAACACCCGCTTGTTACACCCTGTGAGCCTGCATGGGATGGATGACCCG
GAGAGAGAAGTATTAGAGTGGAGGTTTGACAGCCGCCTAGCATTTCATCACATGGCCCGAGAGCTGCATC
CGGACTGTACTGGGTCTCTCTGGTTAGACCAGATCTGAGCCTGGGAGCTCTCTGGCTAACTAGGGAACCC
ACTGCTTAAGCCTCAATAAAGCTTGCCTTGAGTGCTTCAAGTAGTGTGTGCCCGTCTGTTGTGTGACTCT
GGTAACTAGAGATCCCTCAGACCCTTTTAGTCAGTGTGGAAAATCTCTAGCAGCATGTGAGCAAAAGGCC
AGCAAAAGGCCAGGAACCGTAAAAAGGCCGCGTTGCTGGCGTTTTTCCATAGGCTCCGCCCCCCTGACGA
GCATCACAAAAATCGACGCTCAAGTCAGAGGTGGCGAAACCCGACAGGACTATAAAGATACCAGGCGTTT
CCCCCTGGAAGCTCCCTCGTGCGCTCTCCTGTTCCGACCCTGCCGCTTACCGGATACCTGTCCGCCTTTC
TCCCTTCGGGAAGCGTGGCGCTTTCTCATAGCTCACGCTGTAGGTATCTCAGTTCGGTGTAGGTCGTTCG
CTCCAAGCTGGGCTGTGTGCACGAACCCCCCGTTCAGCCCGACCGCTGCGCCTTATCCGGTAACTATCGT
CTTGAGTCCAACCCGGTAAGACACGACTTATCGCCACTGGCAGCAGCCACTGGTAACAGGATTAGCAGAG
CGAGGTATGTAGGCGGTGCTACAGAGTTCTTGAAGTGGTGGCCTAACTACGGCTACACTAGAAGAACAGT
ATTTGGTATCTGCGCTCTGCTGAAGCCAGTTACCTTCGGAAAAAGAGTTGGTAGCTCTTGATCCGGCAAA
CAAACCACCGCTGGTAGCGGTGGTTTTTTTGTTTGCAAGCAGCAGATTACGCGCAGAAAAAAAGGATCTC
AAGAAGATCCTTTGATCTTTTCTACGGGGTCTGACGCTCAGTGGAACGAAAACTCACGTTAAGGGATTTT
GGTCATGAGATTATCAAAAAGGATCTTCACCTAGATCCTTTTAAATTAAAAATGAAGTTTTAAATCAATC
TAAAGTATATATGAGTAAACTTGGTCTGACAGTTACCAATGCTTAATCAGTGAGGCACCTATCTCAGCGA
TCTGTCTATTTCGTTCATCCATAGTTGCCTGACTCCCCGTCGTGTAGATAACTACGATACGGGAGGGCTT
ACCATCTGGCCCCAGTGCTGCAATGATACCGCGAGACCCACGCTCACCGGCTCCAGATTTATCAGCAATA
AACCAGCCAGCCGGAAGGGCCGAGCGCAGAAGTGGTCCTGCAACTTTATCCGCCTCCATCCAGTCTATTA
ATTGTTGCCGGGAAGCTAGAGTAAGTAGTTCGCCAGTTAATAGTTTGCGCAACGTTGTTGCCATTGCTAC
AGGCATCGTGGTGTCACGCTCGTCGTTTGGTATGGCTTCATTCAGCTCCGGTTCCCAACGATCAAGGCGA
GTTACATGATCCCCCATGTTGTGCAAAAAAGCGGTTAGCTCCTTCGGTCCTCCGATCGTTGTCAGAAGTA
AGTTGGCCGCAGTGTTATCACTCATGGTTATGGCAGCACTGCATAATTCTCTTACTGTCATGCCATCCGT
AAGATGCTTTTCTGTGACTGGTGAGTACTCAACCAAGTCATTCTGAGAATAGTGTATGCGGCGACCGAGT
TGCTCTTGCCCGGCGTCAATACGGGATAATACCGCGCCACATAGCAGAACTTTAAAAGTGCTCATCATTG
GAAAACGTTCTTCGGGGCGAAAACTCTCAAGGATCTTACCGCTGTTGAGATCCAGTTCGATGTAACCCAC
TCGTGCACCCAACTGATCTTCAGCATCTTTTACTTTCACCAGCGTTTCTGGGTGAGCAAAAACAGGAAGG
CAAAATGCCGCAAAAAAGGGAATAAGGGCGACACGGAAATGTTGAATACTCATACTCTTCCTTTTTCAAT
ATTATTGAAGCATTTATCAGGGTTATTGTCTCATGAGCGGATACATATTTGAATGTATTTAGAAAAATAA
ACAAATAGGGGTTCCGCGCACATTTCCCCGAAAAGTGCCACCTGACGTCGACGGATCGGGAGATCTCCCG
ATCCCCTATGGTGCACTCTCAGTACAATCTGCTCTGATGCCGCATAGTTAAGCCAGTATCTGCTCCCTGC
TTGTGTGTTGGAGGTCGCTGAGTAGTGCGCGAGCAAAATTTAAGCTACAACAAGGCAAGGCTTGACCGAC
AATTGCATGAAGAATCTGCTTAGGGTTAGGCGTTTTGCGCTGCTTCGCGATGTACGGGCCAGATATACGC
GTTGACATTGATTATTGACTAGTTATTAATAGTAATCAATTACGGGGTCATTAGTTCATAGCCCATATAT
GGAGTTCCGCGTTACATAACTTACGGTAAATGGCCCGCCTGGCTGACCGCCCAACGACCCCCGCCCATTG
ACGTCAATAATGACGTATGTTCCCATAGTAACGCCAATAGGGACTTTCCATTGACGTCAATGGGTGGAGT
ATTTACGGTAAACTGCCCACTTGGCAGTACATCAAGTGTATCATATGCCAAGTACGCCCCCTATTGACGT
CAATGACGGTAAATGGCCCGCCTGGCATTATGCCCAGTACATGACCTTATGGGACTTTCCTACTTGGCAG
TACATCTACGTATTAGTCATCGCTATTACCATGGTGATGCGGTTTTGGCAGTACATCAATGGGCGTGGAT
AGCGGTTTGACTCACGGGGATTTCCAAGTCTCCACCCCATTGACGTCAATGGGAGTTTGTTTTGGCACCA
AAATCAACGGGACTTTCCAAAATGTCGTAACAACTCCGCCCCATTGACGCAAATGGGCGGTAGGCGTGTA
CGGTGGGAGGTCTATATAAGCAGCGCGTTTTGCCTGTACTGGGTCTCTCTGGTTAGACCAGATCTGAGCC
TGGGAGCTCTCTGGCTAACTAGGGAACCCACTGCTTAAGCCTCAATAAAGCTTGCCTTGAGTGCTTCAAG
TAGTGTGTGCCCGTCTGTTGTGTGACTCTGGTAACTAGAGATCCCTCAGACCCTTTTAGTCAGTGTGGAA
AATCTCTAGCAGTGGCGCCCGAACAGGGACTTGAAAGCGAAAGGGAAACCAGAGGAGCTCTCTCGACGCA
GGACTCGGCTTGCTGAAGCGCGCACGGCAAGAGGCGAGGGGCGGCGACTGGTGAGTACGCCAAAAATTTT
GACTAGCGGAGGCTAGAAGGAGAGAGATGGGTGCGAGAGCGTCAGTATTAAGCGGGGGAGAATTAGATCG
CGATGGGAAAAAATTCGGTTAAGGCCAGGGGGAAAGAAAAAATATAAATTAAAACATATAGTATGGGCAA
GCAGGGAGCTAGAACGATTCGCAGTTAATCCTGGCCTGTTAGAAACATCAGAAGGCTGTAGACAAATACT
GGGACAGCTACAACCATCCCTTCAGACAGGATCAGAAGAACTTAGATCATTATATAATACAGTAGCAACC
CTCTATTGTGTGCATCAAAGGATAGAGATAAAAGACACCAAGGAAGCTTTAGACAAGATAGAGGAAGAGC
AAAACAAAAGTAAGACCACCGCACAGCAAGCGGCCGGCCGCTGATCTTCAGACCTGGAGGAGGAGATATG
AGGGACAATTGGAGAAGTGAATTATATAAATATAAAGTAGTAAAAATTGAACCATTAGGAGTAGCACCCA
CCAAGGCAAAGAGAAGAGTGGTGCAGAGAGAAAAAAGAGCAGTGGGAATAGGAGCTTTGTTCCTTGGGTT
CTTGGGAGCAGCAGGAAGCACTATGGGCGCAGCGTCAATGACGCTGACGGTACAGGCCAGACAATTATTG
TCTGGTATAGTGCAGCAGCAGAACAATTTGCTGAGGGCTATTGAGGCGCAACAGCATCTGTTGCAACTCA
CAGTCTGGGGCATCAAGCAGCTCCAGGCAAGAATCCTGGCTGTGGAAAGATACCTAAAGGATCAACAGCT
CCTGGGGATTTGGGGTTGCTCTGGAAAACTCATTTGCACCACTGCTGTGCCTTGGAATGCTAGTTGGAGT
AATAAATCTCTGGAACAGATTTGGAATCACACGACCTGGATGGAGTGGGACAGAGAAATTAACAATTACA
CAAGCTTAATACACTCCTTAATTGAAGAATCGCAAAACCAGCAAGAAAAGAATGAACAAGAATTATTGGA
ATTAGATAAATGGGCAAGTTTGTGGAATTGGTTTAACATAACAAATTGGCTGTGGTATATAAAATTATTC
ATAATGATAGTAGGAGGCTTGGTAGGTTTAAGAATAGTTTTTGCTGTACTTTCTATAGTGAATAGAGTTA
GGCAGGGATATTCACCATTAT
